Addgene plasmid #42974: I-AAGT
Depositing lab: Chad Cowan & Kiran Musunuru. Depositing organization: Harvard University. Publication: A TALEN Genome-Editing System for Generating Human Stem Cell-Based Disease Models. Ding Q, Lee YK, Schaefer EA, Peters DT, Veres A, Kim K, Kuperwasser N, Motola DL, Meissner TB, Hendriks WT, Trevisan M, Gupta RM, Moisan A, Banks E, Friesen M, Schinzel RT, Xia F, Tang A, Xia Y, Figueroa E, Wann A, Ahfeldt T, Daheron L, Zhang F, Rubin LL, Peng LF, Chung RT, Musunuru K, Cowan CA. Cell Stem Cell. 2012 Dec 12. pii: S1934-5909(12)00645-5. doi: 10.1016/j.stem.2012.11.011. PubMed 23246482.
Backbone
  Vector backbone: pCRII-TOPO
  Backbone manufacturer: Invitrogen
  Backbone size w/o insert (bp): 3973
  Vector type: Bacterial Cloning
Growth in bacteria
  Bacterial resistance: Ampicillin and Kanamycin, 100 & 50 μg/mL
  Growth temperature: 37°C
  Growth strain: Top10
  Copy number: High Copy
Gene/Insert
  Gene/Insert name: I-AAGT
  Species: Synthetic
  Insert size (bp): 424
  Cloning method: TOPO Cloning
  Sequencing primers: 5′ T7; 3′ M13-rev
Terms and licenses: Academic/Nonprofit Terms; Industry Terms: Not Available to Industry
How to cite: I-AAGT was a gift from Chad Cowan & Kiran Musunuru (Addgene plasmid # 42974 ; http://n2t.net/addgene:42974 ; RRID:Addgene_42974)
