[The description below was written by a language model from this plasmid's Addgene catalogue record.]
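Description:
I-AAGT is a bacterial cloning plasmid built on the commercial pCRII-TOPO backbone (about 4 kb without insert), carrying a 424 bp synthetic insert introduced by TOPO cloning. It is a high-copy plasmid maintained in E. coli, and the record lists both ampicillin and kanamycin resistance, consistent with the dual markers of this backbone. The insert lies between the T7 and M13-reverse priming sites used to sequence it. No feature table is provided, so the origin of replication, promoters and other backbone elements cannot be detailed from the record. Nothing indicates that the insert is meant to be expressed from this plasmid, which is classified purely as a cloning vector.

The record does not spell out the function of the insert beyond its name and synthetic origin. The associated publication describes a TALEN genome-editing system for generating human stem cell-based disease models, and the name, a position-like prefix followed by four nucleotides, together with the insert size, suggests a pre-assembled block of four TALE repeat modules recognising the bases A, A, G and T, intended for one defined position in a hierarchical TALEN assembly scheme. This interpretation is inferred from the naming and context rather than stated in the catalogue fields. On that reading, the plasmid would be one member of a library of repeat-module building blocks that are excised or amplified and joined with others to build a custom TALE DNA-binding array. That array would then be transferred into a separate nuclease expression vector for use in human cells.
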