>Addgene plasmid #42974 | I-AAGT | depositor partial sequence | sequence record 58239 | I-AAGT sequence 424 bps
CGTCTCCTGACCCCAGAGCAGGTCGTGGCAATCGCCTCCAACATTGGCGGGAAACAGGCACTCGAGACTG
TCCAGCGCCTGCTTCCCGTGCTGTGCCAAGCGCACGGACTCACCCCAGAGCAGGTCGTGGCAATCGCCTC
CAACATTGGCGGGAAACAGGCACTCGAGACTGTCCAGCGCCTGCTTCCCGTGCTGTGCCAAGCGCACGGC
CTCACCCCAGAGCAGGTCGTGGCAATCGCGAGCAATAACGGCGGAAAACAGGCTTTGGAAACGGTGCAGA
GGCTCCTTCCAGTGCTGTGCCAAGCGCACGGATTAACCCCAGAGCAGGTCGTGGCCATTGCCTCGAATGG
AGGGGGCAAACAGGCGTTGGAAACCGTACAACGATTGCTGCCGGTGCTGTGCCAAGCGCACGGCTTAAGA
GACG
