>Addgene plasmid #42974 | I-AAGT | addgene partial sequence | sequence record 60023 | M13-F20 5'-TGTAAAACGACGGCCAGT-3'
CTATAGGGCGAATTGGGCCCTCTAGATGCATGCTCGAGCGGCCGCCAGTGTGATGGATATCTGCAGAATT
CGCCCTTATATAGATGCCGTCCTAGCGCGTCTCCTGACCCCAGAGCAGGTCGTGGCAATCGCCTCCAACA
TTGGCGGGAAACAGGCACTCGAGACTGTCCAGCGCCTGCTTCCCGTGCTGTGCCAAGCGCACGGACTCAC
CCCAGAGCAGGTCGTGGCAATCGCCTCCAACATTGGCGGGAAACAGGCACTCGAGACTGTCCAGCGCCTG
CTTCCCGTGCTGTGCCAAGCGCACGGCCTCACCCCAGAGCAGGTCGTGGCAATCGCGAGCAATAACGGCG
GAAAACAGGCTTTGGAAACGGTGCAGAGGCTCCTTCCAGTGCTGTGCCAAGCGCACGGATTAACCCCAGA
GCAGGTCGTGGCCATTGCCTCGAATGGAGGGGGCAAACAGGCGTTGGAAACCGTACAACGATTGCTGCCG
GTGCTGTGCCAAGCGCACGGCTTAAGAGACGTGGGCACAGGAAAGATACTTAAGGGCGAATTCCAGCACA
CTGGCGGCCGTTACTAGTGGATCCGAGCTCGGTACCAAGCTTGGCGTAATCATGGTCATAGCTGTTTCCT
GTGTGAAATTGTTATCCGCTCACAATTCCACACAACATACGAGCCGGAAGCATAAAGTGTAAAGCCTGGG
GTGCCTAATGAGTGAGCTAACTCACATTAATTGCGTTGCGCTCACTGCCCGCTTTCCAGTCGGGAAACCT
GTCGTGCCAGCTGCATTAATGAATCGGCCAACGCGCGGGGAGAGGCGGTTTGCGTATTGGGCGCTCTTCC
GCTTCCTCGCTCACTGACTCGCTGCGCTCGGTCGTTCGGCTGC
